>Addgene plasmid #239619 | pSGEP-shFos_2 | addgene full sequence | sequence record 477746 | Addgene NGS Result
TGAGATCCTTTTTTTCTGCGCGTAATCTGCTGCTTGCAAACAAAAAAACCACCGCTACCAGCGGTGGTTT
GTTTGCCGGATCAAGAGCTACCAACTCTTTTTCCGAAGGTAACTGGCTTCAGCAGAGCGCAGATACCAAA
TACTGTTCTTCTAGTGTAGCCGTAGTTAGGCCACCACTTCAAGAACTCTGTAGCACCGCCTACATACCTC
GCTCTGCTAATCCTGTTACCAGTGGCTGCTGCCAGTGGCGATAAGTCGTGTCTTACCGGGTTGGACTCAA
GACGATAGTTACCGGATAAGGCGCAGCGGTCGGGCTGAACGGGGGGTTCGTGCACACAGCCCAGCTTGGA
GCGAACGACCTACACCGAACTGAGATACCTACAGCGTGAGCTATGAGAAAGCGCCACGCTTCCCGAAGGG
AGAAAGGCGGACAGGTATCCGGTAAGCGGCAGGGTCGGAACAGGAGAGCGCACGAGGGAGCTTCCAGGGG
GAAACGCCTGGTATCTTTATAGTCCTGTCGGGTTTCGCCACCTCTGACTTGAGCGTCGATTTTTGTGATG
CTCGTCAGGGGGGCGGAGCCTATGGAAAAACGCCAGCAACGCGGCCTTTTTACGGTTCCTGGCCTTTTGC
TGGCCTTTTGCTCACATGTTCTTTCCTGCGTTATCCCCTGATTCTGTGGATAACCGTATTACCGCCTTTG
AGTGAGCTGATACCGCTCGCCGCAGCCGAACGACCGAGCGCAGCGAGTCAGTGAGCGAGGAAGCGGAAGA
GCGCCCAATACGCAAACCGCCTCTCCCCGCGCGTTGGCCGATTCATTAATGCAGCTGGCACGACAGGTTT
CCCGACTGGAAAGCGGGCAGTGAGCGCAACGCAATTAATGTGAGTTAGCTCACTCATTAGGCACCCCAGG
CTTTACACTTTATGCTTCCGGCTCGTATGTTGTGTGGAATTGTGAGCGGATAACAATTTCACACAGGAAA
CAGCTATGACCATGATTACGCCAAGCGCGCAATTAACCCTCACTAAAGGGAACAAAAGCTGGAGCTGCAA
GCTTAATGTAGTCTTATGCAATACTCTTGTAGTCTTGCAACATGGTAACGATGAGTTAGCAACATGCCTT
ACAAGGAGAGAAAAAGCACCGTGCATGCCGATTGGTGGAAGTAAGGTGGTACGATCGTGCCTTATTAGGA
AGGCAACAGACGGGTCTGACATGGATTGGACGAACCACTGAATTGCCGCATTGCAGAGATATTGTATTTA
AGTGCCTAGCTCGATACATAAACGGGTCTCTCTGGTTAGACCAGATCTGAGCCTGGGAGCTCTCTGGCTA
ACTAGGGAACCCACTGCTTAAGCCTCAATAAAGCTTGCCTTGAGTGCTTCAAGTAGTGTGTGCCCGTCTG
TTGTGTGACTCTGGTAACTAGAGATCCCTCAGACCCTTTTAGTCAGTGTGGAAAATCTCTAGCAGTGGCG
CCCGAACAGGGACTTGAAAGCGAAAGGGAAACCAGAGGAGCTCTCTCGACGCAGGACTCGGCTTGCTGAA
GCGCGCACGGCAAGAGGCGAGGGGCGGCGACTGGTGAGTACGCCAAAAATTTTGACTAGCGGAGGCTAGA
AGGAGAGAGATGGGTGCGAGAGCGTCAGTATTAAGCGGGGGAGAATTAGATCGCGATGGGAAAAAATTCG
GTTAAGGCCAGGGGGAAAGAAAAAATATAAATTAAAACATATAGTATGGGCAAGCAGGGAGCTAGAACGA
TTCGCAGTTAATCCTGGCCTGTTAGAAACATCAGAAGGCTGTAGACAAATACTGGGACAGCTACAACCAT
CCCTTCAGACAGGATCAGAAGAACTTAGATCATTATATAATACAGTAGCAACCCTCTATTGTGTGCATCA
AAGGATAGAGATAAAAGACACCAAGGAAGCTTTAGACAAGATAGAGGAAGAGCAAAACAAAAGTAAGACC
ACCGCACAGCAAGCGGCCGCTGATCTTCAGACCTGGAGGAGGAGATATGAGGGACAATTGGAGAAGTGAA
TTATATAAATATAAAGTAGTAAAAATTGAACCATTAGGAGTAGCACCCACCAAGGCAAAGAGAAGAGTGG
TGCAGAGAGAAAAAAGAGCAGTGGGAATAGGAGCTTTGTTCCTTGGGTTCTTGGGAGCAGCAGGAAGCAC
TATGGGCGCAGCGTCAATGACGCTGACGGTACAGGCCAGACAATTATTGTCTGGTATAGTGCAGCAGCAG
AACAATTTGCTGAGGGCTATTGAGGCGCAACAGCATCTGTTGCAACTCACAGTCTGGGGCATCAAGCAGC
TCCAGGCAAGAATCCTGGCTGTGGAAAGATACCTAAAGGATCAACAGCTCCTGGGGATTTGGGGTTGCTC
TGGAAAACTCATTTGCACCACTGCTGTGCCTTGGAATGCTAGTTGGAGTAATAAATCTCTGGAACAGATT
TGGAATCACACGACCTGGATGGAGTGGGACAGAGAAATTAACAATTACACAAGCTTAATACACTCCTTAA
TTGAAGAATCGCAAAACCAGCAAGAAAAGAATGAACAAGAATTATTGGAATTAGATAAATGGGCAAGTTT
GTGGAATTGGTTTAACATAACAAATTGGCTGTGGTATATAAAATTATTCATAATGATAGTAGGAGGCTTG
GTAGGTTTAAGAATAGTTTTTGCTGTACTTTCTATAGTGAATAGAGTTAGGCAGGGATATTCACCATTAT
CGTTTCAGACCCACCTCCCAACCCCGAGGGGACCCGACAGGCCCGAAGGAATAGAAGAAGAAGGTGGAGA
GAGAGACAGAGACAGATCCATTCGATTAGTGAACGGATCTCGACGGTATCGGTTAACTTTTAAAAGAAAA
GGGGGGATTGGGGGGTACAGTGCAGGGGAAAGAATAGTAGACATAATAGCAACAGACATACAAACTAAAG
AATTACAAAAACAAATTACAAAAATTCAAAATTTTATCGATCACGAGACTAGCCTCGATCGAGCTAGCTG
CAGTAACGCCATTTTGCAAGGCATGGAAAAATACCAAACCAAGAATAGAGAAGTTCAGATCAAGGGCGGG
TACATGAAAATAGCTAACGTTGGGCCAAACAGGATATCTGCGGTGAGCAGTTTCGGCCCCGGCCCGGGGC
CAAGAACAGATGGTCACCGCAGTTTCGGCCCCGGCCCGAGGCCAAGAACAGATGGTCCCCAGATATGGCC
CAACCCTCAGCAGTTTCTTAAGACCCATCAGATGTTTCCAGGCTCCCCCAAGGACCTGAAATGACCCTGC
GCCTTATTTGAATTAACCAATCAGCCTGCTTCTCGCTTCTGTTCGCGCGCTTCTGCTTCCCGAGCTCTAT
AAAAGAGCTCACAACCCCTCACTCGGCGCGCCAGTCCTCCGACAGACTGAGTCGGCCGGTGGATCTACCG
GTGGATCCACCATGGTGAGCAAGGGCGAGGAGCTGTTCACCGGGGTGGTGCCCATCCTGGTCGAGCTGGA
CGGCGACGTAAACGGCCACAAGTTCAGCGTGTCTGGCGAGGGCGAGGGCGATGCCACCTACGGCAAGCTG
ACCCTGAAGTTCATCTGCACCACCGGCAAGCTGCCCGTGCCCTGGCCCACCCTCGTGACCACCCTGACCT
ACGGCGTGCAGTGCTTCAGCCGCTACCCCGACCACATGAAGCAGCACGACTTCTTCAAGTCCGCCATGCC
CGAAGGCTACGTCCAGGAGCGCACCATCTTCTTCAAGGACGACGGCAACTACAAGACCCGCGCCGAGGTG
AAGTTCGAGGGCGACACCCTGGTGAACCGCATCGAGCTGAAGGGCATCGACTTCAAGGAGGACGGCAACA
TCCTGGGGCACAAGCTGGAGTACAACTACAACAGCCACAACGTCTATATCATGGCCGACAAGCAGAAGAA
CGGCATCAAGGCGAACTTCAAGATCCGCCACAACATCGAGGACGGCAGCGTGCAGCTCGCCGACCACTAC
CAGCAGAACACCCCCATCGGCGACGGCCCCGTGCTGCTGCCCGACAACCACTACCTGAGCACCCAGTCCG
CCCTGAGCAAAGACCCCAACGAGAAGCGCGATCACATGGTCCTGCTGGAGTTCGTGACCGCCGCCGGGAT
CACTCTCGGCATGGACGAGCTGTACAAGTAATGACGTACGGCGGCCGCCTCGACTAGGGATAACAGGGTA
ATTGTTTGAATGAGGCTTCAGTACTTTACAGAATCGTTGCCTGCACATCTTGGAAACACTTGCTGGGATT
ACTTCGACTTCTTAACCCAACAGAAGGCTCGAGAAGGTATATTGCTGTTGACAGTGAGCGCTGGGTTCAT
TATTGGAATTAATAGTGAAGCCACAGATGTATTAATTCCAATAATGAACCCAATGCCTACTGCCTCGGAC
TTCAAGGGGCTAGAATTCGAGCAATTATCTTGTTTACTAAAACTGAATACCTTGCTATCTCTTTGATACA
TTTTTACAAAGCTGAATTAAAATGGTATAAATTAAATCACTTTTTTCAATTGACGCGTAATTCTACCGGG
TAGGGGAGGCGCTTTTCCCAAGGCAGTCTGGAGCATGCGCTTTAGCAGCCCCGCTGGGCACTTGGCGCTA
CACAAGTGGCCTCTGGCCTCGCACACATTCCACATCCACCGGTAGGCGCCAACCGGCTCCGTTCTTTGGT
GGCCCCTTCGCGCCACCTTCTACTCCTCCCCTAGTCAGGAAGTTCCCCCCCGCCCCGCAGCTCGCGTCGT
GCAGGACGTGACAAATGGAAGTAGCACGTCTCACTAGTCTCGTGCAGATGGACAGCACCGCTGAGCAATG
GAAGCGGGTAGGCCTTTGGGGCAGCGGCCAATAGCAGCTTTGCTCCTTCGCTTTCTGGGCTCAGAGGCTG
GGAAGGGGTGGGTCCGGGGGCGGGCTCAGGGGCGGGCTCAGGGGCGGGGCGGGCGCCCGAAGGTCCTCCG
GAGGCCCGGCATTCTGCACGCTTCAAAAGCGCACGTCTGCCGCGCTGTTCTCCTCTTCCTCATCTCCGGG
CCTTTCGACCTGCAGCCCAAGCTTACCATGACCGAGTACAAGCCCACGGTGCGCCTCGCCACCCGCGACG
ACGTCCCCAGGGCCGTACGCACCCTCGCCGCCGCGTTCGCCGACTACCCCGCCACGCGCCACACCGTCGA
TCCGGACCGCCACATCGAGCGGGTCACCGAGCTGCAAGAACTCTTCCTCACGCGCGTCGGGCTCGACATC
GGCAAGGTGTGGGTCGCGGACGACGGCGCCGCGGTGGCGGTCTGGACCACGCCGGAGAGCGTCGAAGCGG
GGGCGGTGTTCGCCGAGATCGGCCCGCGCATGGCCGAGTTGAGCGGTTCCCGGCTGGCCGCGCAGCAACA
GATGGAAGGCCTCCTGGCGCCGCACCGGCCCAAGGAGCCCGCGTGGTTCCTGGCCACCGTCGGCGTCTCG
CCCGACCACCAGGGCAAGGGTCTGGGCAGCGCCGTCGTGCTCCCCGGAGTGGAGGCGGCCGAGCGCGCCG
GGGTGCCCGCCTTCCTGGAGACCTCCGCGCCCCGCAACCTCCCCTTCTACGAGCGGCTCGGCTTCACCGT
CACCGCCGACGTCGAGGTGCCCGAAGGACCGCGCACCTGGTGCATGACCCGCAAGCCCGGTGCCTGACGC
CCGCCCCACGACCCGCAGCGCCCGACCGAAAGGAGCGCACGACCCCATGCATGTCGACTTCGAAACGCGT
CTGGAACAATCAACCTCTGGATTACAAAATTTGTGAAAGATTGACTGGTATTCTTAACTATGTTGCTCCT
TTTACGCTATGTGGATACGCTGCTTTAATGCCTTTGTATCATGCTATTGCTTCCCGTATGGCTTTCATTT
TCTCCTCCTTGTATAAATCCTGGTTGCTGTCTCTTTATGAGGAGTTGTGGCCCGTTGTCAGGCAACGTGG
CGTGGTGTGCACTGTGTTTGCTGACGCAACCCCCACTGGTTGGGGCATTGCCACCACCTGTCAGCTCCTT
TCCGGGACTTTCGCTTTCCCCCTCCCTATTGCCACGGCGGAACTCATCGCCGCCTGCCTTGCCCGCTGCT
GGACAGGGGCTCGGCTGTTGGGCACTGACAATTCCGTGGTGTTGTCGGGGAAGCTGACGTCCTTTCCATG
GCTGCTCGCCTGTGTTGCCACCTGGATTCTGCGCGGGACGTCCTTCTGCTACGTCCCTTCGGCCCTCAAT
CCAGCGGACCTTCCTTCCCGCGGCCTGCTGCCGGCTCTGCGGCCTCTTCCGCGTCTTCGCCTTCGCCCTC
AGACGAGTCGGATCTCCCTTTGGGCCGCCTCCCCGCCTGGAATTAATTCTGCAGTCGAGACCTAGAAAAA
CATGGAGCAATCACAAGTAGCAATACAGCAGCTACCAATGCTGATTGTGCCTGGCTAGAAGCACAAGAGG
AGGAGGAGGTGGGTTTTCCAGTCACACCTCAGGTACCTTTAAGACCAATGACTTACAAGGCAGCTGTAGA
TCTTAGCCACTTTTTAAAAGAAAAGGGGGGACTGGAAGGGCTAATTCACTCCCAACGAAGACAAGATCTG
CTTTTTGCTTGTACTGGGTCTCTCTGGTTAGACCAGATCTGAGCCTGGGAGCTCTCTGGCTAACTAGGGA
ACCCACTGCTTAAGCCTCAATAAAGCTTGCCTTGAGTGCTTCAAGTAGTGTGTGCCCGTCTGTTGTGTGA
CTCTGGTAACTAGAGATCCCTCAGACCCTTTTAGTCAGTGTGGAAAATCTCTAGCAGTAGTAGTTCATGT
CATCTTATTATTCAGTATTTATAACTTGCAAAGAAATGAATATCAGAGAGTGAGAGGAACTTGTTTATTG
CAGCTTATAATGGTTACAAATAAAGCAATAGCATCACAAATTTCACAAATAAAGCATTTTTTTCACTGCA
TTCTAGTTGTGGTTTGTCCAAACTCATCAATGTATCTTATCATGTCTGGCTCTAGCTATCCCGCCCCTAA
CTCCGCCCATCCCGCCCCTAACTCCGCCCAGTTCCGCCCATTCTCCGCCCCATGGCTGACTAATTTTTTT
TATTTATGCAGAGGCCGAGGCCGCCTCGGCCTCTGAGCTATTCCAGAAGTAGTGAGGAGGCTTTTTTGGA
GGCCTAGGGACGTACCCAATTCGCCCTATAGTGAGTCGTATTACGCGCGCTCACTGGCCGTCGTTTTACA
ACGTCGTGACTGGGAAAACCCTGGCGTTACCCAACTTAATCGCCTTGCAGCACATCCCCCTTTCGCCAGC
TGGCGTAATAGCGAAGAGGCCCGCACCGATCGCCCTTCCCAACAGTTGCGCAGCCTGAATGGCGAATGGG
[124 nt withheld, positions 7351-7474]
C
[91 nt withheld, positions 7476-7566]
A
[49 nt withheld, positions 7568-7616]
CCTTTGACGTTGGAGTCCACGTTCTTT
[37 nt withheld, positions 7644-7680]
ACCCTATCTCGGTCTATTCTTTTGATTTATAAGGGATTTTGCCGATTTCGGCCTATTGGTTAAAAAATGA
GCTGATTTAACAAAAATTTAACGCGAATTTTAACAAAATATTAACGCTTACAATTTAGGTGGCACTTTTC
GGGGAAATGTGCGCGGAACCCCTATTTGTTTATTTTTCTAAATACATTCAAATATGTATCCGCTCATGAG
ACAATAACCCTGATAAATGCTTCAATAATATTGAAAAAGGAAGAGTATGAGTATTCAACATTTCCGTGTC
GCCCTTATTCCCTTTTTTGCGGCATTTTGCCTTCCTGTTTTTGCTCACCCAGAAACGCTGGTGAAAGTAA
AAGATGCTGAAGATCAGTTGGGTGCACGAGTGGGTTACATCGAACTGGATCTCAACAGCGGTAAGATCCT
TGAGAGTTTTCGCCCCGAAGAACGTTTTCCAATGATGAGCACTTTTAAAGTTCTGCTATGTGGCGCGGTA
TTATCCCGTATTGACGCCGGGCAAGAGCAACTCGGTCGCCGCATACACTATTCTCAGAATGACTTGGTTG
AGTACTCACCAGTCACAGAAAAGCATCTTACGGATGGCATGACAGTAAGAGAATTATGCAGTGCTGCCAT
AACCATGAGTGATAACACTGCGGCCAACTTACTTCTGACAACGATCGGAGGACCGAAGGAGCTAACCGCT
TTTTTGCACAACATGGGGGATCATGTAACTCGCCTTGATCGTTGGGAACCGGAGCTGAATGAAGCCATAC
CAAACGACGAGCGTGACACCACGATGCCTGTAGCAATGGCAACAACGTTGCGCAAACTATTAACTGGCGA
ACTACTTACTCTAGCTTCCCGGCAACAATTAATAGACTGGATGGAGGCGGATAAAGTTGCAGGACCACTT
CTGCGCTCGGCCCTTCCGGCTGGCTGGTTTATTGCTGATAAATCTGGAGCCGGTGAGCGTGGGTCTCGCG
GTATCATTGCAGCACTGGGGCCAGATGGTAAGCCCTCCCGTATCGTAGTTATCTACACGACGGGGAGTCA
GGCAACTATGGATGAACGAAATAGACAGATCGCTGAGATAGGTGCCTCACTGATTAAGCATTGGTAACTG
TCAGACCAAGTTTACTCATATATACTTTAGATTGATTTAAAACTTCATTTTTAATTTAAAAGGATCTAGG
TGAAGATCCTTTTTGATAATCTCATGACCAAAATCCCTTAACGTGAGTTTTCGTTCCACTGAGCGTCAGA
CCCCGTAGAAAAGATCAAAGGATCTTCT
Features (pLannotate 1.2.2; 28 found; start..end, strand, type, name):
    771..863     +  CDS            lacI (fragment): lac repressor; lacI; The lac repressor binds to the lac operator to inhibit transcription in E. coli. This inhibition can be relieved by adding lactose or isopropyl-β-D-thiogalactopyranoside (IPTG).
    876..897     +  protein_bind   CAP binding site: CAP binding activates transcription in the presence of cAMP. E. coli catabolite activator protein
    912..942     +  promoter       lac promoter: promoter for the E. coli lac operon
    950..966     +  protein_bind   lac operator: The lac repressor binds to the lac operator to inhibit transcription in E. coli. This inhibition can be relieved by adding lactose or isopropyl-β-D-thiogalactopyranoside (IPTG). lac repressor encoded by lacI
   1011..1029    +  promoter       T3 promoter: promoter for bacteriophage T3 RNA polymerase
   1057..1283    +  promoter       RSV promoter: Rous sarcoma virus enhancer/promoter
   1284..1464    +  LTR            5' LTR (truncated): truncated 5' long terminal repeat (LTR) from HIV-1
   1511..1636    +  misc_feature   HIV-1 Ψ: packaging signal of human immunodeficiency virus type 1
   1620..1983    +  CDS            HIV-1 gag (fragment): gag protein from human immunodeficiency virus 1; gag
   2129..2362    +  misc_feature   RRE: The Rev response element (RRE) of HIV-1 allows for Rev-dependent mRNA export from the nucleus to the cytoplasm.
   2739..2839    +  CDS            Rev (fragment): human immunodeficiency virus 1 (HIV-1) Rev protein; rev; enhances nuclear export of unspliced and incompletely spliced viral mRNAs
   2858..2975    +  misc_feature   cPPT/CTS: central polypurine tract and central termination sequence of HIV-1
   3013..3414    +  promoter       SFFV promoter: spleen focus-forming virus long terminal repeat (LTR) promoter
   3442..4161    +  CDS            EGFP: the original enhanced GFP (Yang et al., 1996) mammalian codon-optimized
   4397..4523    +  ncRNA          3' miR-30a: sequence downstream of the 71-nt precursor of the human miR-30a microRNA (Zeng et al., 2002) miRNA
   4548..5047    +  promoter       PGK promoter: mouse phosphoglycerate kinase 1 promoter
   5068..5667    +  CDS            PuroR: puromycin N-acetyltransferase; pac from Streptomyces alboniger; confers resistance to puromycin
   5748..6336    +  misc_feature   WPRE: woodchuck hepatitis virus posttranscriptional regulatory element
   6353..6541    +  CDS            nef (fragment): NEF_HV1Z2 - Experimental evidence at protein level: Swiss-Prot protein existence level 1. Extracellular Nef protein targets CD4(+) T-lymphocytes for apoptosis by interacting with CXCR4 surface receptors. From Human immunodeficiency virus type 1 group M subtype D (isolate Z2/CDC-Z34) (HIV-1).
   6543..6776    +  LTR            3' LTR (ΔU3): self-inactivating 3' long terminal repeat (LTR) from HIV-1
   6848..6969    +  polyA_signal   SV40 poly(A) signal: SV40 polyadenylation signal
   7009..7144    +  rep_origin     SV40 ori: SV40 origin of replication
   7165..7183    -  promoter       T7 promoter: promoter for bacteriophage T7 RNA polymerase
   7191..7346    +  CDS            lacZα (fragment): LacZα fragment of β-galactosidase; lacZ fragment
   7351..7779    +  rep_origin     f1 ori (sequence partly withheld): f1 bacteriophage origin of replication; arrow indicates direction of (+) strand synthesis
   7832..7936    +  promoter       AmpR promoter: bla
   7937..8797    +  CDS            AmpR: β-lactamase; bla; confers resistance to ampicillin, carbenicillin, and related antibiotics
   8968..588     +  rep_origin     ori (across the origin): high-copy-number ColE1/pMB1/pBR322/pUC origin of replication
