[The description below was written by a language model from this plasmid's Addgene catalogue record and pLannotate feature annotations shown in this document.]
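Description:
pSGEP-shFos_2 is a third-generation, self-inactivating HIV-1-based lentiviral vector of about 9 kb, built on the SGEP backbone to deliver a microRNA-embedded shRNA against mouse Fos (c-Fos). In bacteria it is maintained through a high-copy ColE1/pUC-type origin and selected with ampicillin via the bla gene. The backbone also carries an f1 origin, an SV40 origin, and remnants of lac and phage-promoter cloning sequences. The viral genome is transcribed in packaging cells from an RSV promoter fused to a truncated 5' LTR. It contains the Ψ packaging signal with adjoining gag sequence, the Rev response element for Rev-dependent nuclear export, and the cPPT/CTS. It ends in a ΔU3 3' LTR that inactivates the LTR promoter after integration, followed by an SV40 polyadenylation signal.

The payload follows the arrangement the backbone name suggests. An SFFV promoter drives EGFP, and the shRNA lies downstream of the EGFP coding sequence within miR-30-derived flanks. The annotation picks up only the 3' miR-30a flank; the hairpin and its 5' context fall in the unannotated gap after EGFP. Because reporter and hairpin share one Pol II transcript, green fluorescence marks cells that express the knockdown cassette. A separate mouse PGK promoter drives puromycin N-acetyltransferase, so transduced cells can be selected with puromycin. A WPRE upstream of the 3' LTR enhances transcript expression.

The stated purpose is shRNA-mediated knockdown of murine Fos. The "_2" suffix suggests it is one of several hairpins against the same target, though the record does not say so explicitly.
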