Addgene plasmid #239619: pSGEP-shFos_2
Purpose: shRNA-mediated knockdown of murine Fos
Depositing lab: Reza Kalhor. Depositing organization: Johns Hopkins University and School of Medicine. Publication: A cell-state axis underlying colonization in carcinomas with implications for metastasis risk prediction and interception. Handler JS, Li Z, Dveirin RK, Lin JD, Fang W, Wu S, Forsmo JE, Goodarzi H, Fertig EJ, Kalhor R. Cell Rep. 2025 Dec 15;44(12):116701. doi: 10.1016/j.celrep.2025.116701. PubMed 41401069.
Backbone
  Vector backbone: SGEP
  Vector type: Lentiviral
Growth in bacteria
  Bacterial resistance: Ampicillin, 100 μg/mL
  Growth temperature: 30°C
  Growth strain: NEB Stable
  Copy number: Unknown
Gene/Insert
  Gene/Insert name: shFos_2
  gRNA/shRNA sequence: ttaattccaataatgaacccaa
  Species: M. musculus (mouse)
  Entrez Gene: Fos (a.k.a. D12Rfj1, c-fos, cFos)
  Cloning method: Restriction Enzyme; 5′ cloning site unknown (unknown if destroyed)
Terms and licenses: Academic/Nonprofit Terms; Industry Terms: Not Available to Industry
How to cite: pSGEP-shFos_2 was a gift from Reza Kalhor (Addgene plasmid # 239619 ; http://n2t.net/addgene:239619 ; RRID:Addgene_239619)
